Addgene plasmid #64055: pFETCh_CEBPB
Purpose: Homology Arms and 3X Flag with P2A Neo for 3' tagging of human CEBPB
Depositing lab: Eric Mendenhall & Richard M. Myers. Publication: CETCh-seq: CRISPR epitope tagging ChIP-seq of DNA-binding proteins. Savic D, Partridge EC, Newberry KM, Smith SB, Meadows SK, Roberts BS, Mackiewicz M, Mendenhall EM, Myers RM. Genome Res. 2015 Sep 9. 10.1101/gr.193540.115 PubMed 26355004.
Backbone
  Vector backbone: pFETCH_Donor
  Backbone size w/o insert (bp): 5771
  Total vector size (bp): 7252
  Selectable markers: Neomycin (select with G418)
Growth in bacteria
  Bacterial resistance: Kanamycin, 50 μg/mL
  Growth temperature: 37°C
  Growth strain: DH10B
  Copy number: High Copy
Gene/Insert
  Gene/Insert name: CEBPB Homology Arms (alt name: C/EBPB)
  Species: H. sapiens (human)
  Insert size (bp): 1600
  Entrez Gene: CEBPB (a.k.a. C/EBP-beta, IL6DBP, NF-IL6, TCF5)
  Tag / fusion protein: 3X Flag P2A Neo (C terminal on insert)
  Cloning method: Gibson Cloning
  Sequencing primers: 5′ acgcctgtgaaaccgtacta; 3′ aactgttgggaagggcgatc
Terms and licenses: Academic/Nonprofit Terms; Industry Terms: Not Available to Industry
Depositor comments: This plasmid has been used along with PX548_CEBPB_1 and PX548_CEBPB_2 to add a FLAG tag to human CEBPB in HepG2 and MCF7 cells by the Mendenhall and Myers labs at HudsonAlpha Institute for Biotechnology/UAH Note: This plasmid is part of the Mendenhall and Meyers CRISPR-based Tagging system to add a tag (currently using FLAG) to endogenous proteins. Please see https://www.addgene.org/crispr/tagging/ for more details.
How to cite: pFETCh_CEBPB was a gift from Eric Mendenhall & Richard M. Myers (Addgene plasmid # 64055 ; http://n2t.net/addgene:64055 ; RRID:Addgene_64055)
