[The description below was written by a language model from this plasmid's Addgene catalogue record and pLannotate feature annotations shown in this document.]
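Description:
pFETCh_CEBPB is a homology-directed repair donor plasmid built on the pFETCH_Donor backbone for CRISPR-based epitope tagging of the endogenous human CEBPB gene at its 3' end. It is about 7.25 kb and is propagated in E. coli at high copy from a ColE1/pUC-type origin under kanamycin selection (aph(3')-Ia KanR). Remnants of pUC-style cloning elements (lac promoter/operator, MCS and lacZα fragments) are also annotated.

The payload is a promoterless tagging cassette flanked by roughly 1.6 kb in total of CEBPB homology arms, installed by Gibson assembly. The feature table shows the 5' arm as a fragment of the CEBPB coding sequence, followed closely by a 3xFLAG epitope and then a neomycin phosphotransferase gene. The gap between the tag and neo corresponds to the P2A peptide named in the catalogue entry, though it is not separately annotated. The 3' arm is likewise unannotated, presumably lying in the region downstream of neo. After correct integration, the endogenous CEBPB promoter drives one transcript. The P2A ribosome-skipping sequence then yields C-terminally FLAG-tagged C/EBPβ and a separate Neo protein, so G418 resistance enriches for in-frame knock-ins at an expressed locus. Outside the homology region, the annotation also detects a truncated HSV thymidine kinase (ΔTK) preceded by CMV promoter fragments. This gene confers ganciclovir sensitivity and could in principle serve for counter-selection against random integration, but the record does not state this use.

The donor was used with two companion Cas9/guide plasmids targeting CEBPB to tag the protein in HepG2 and MCF7 cells. It belongs to the CETCh-seq system, in which a standard FLAG antibody is used for ChIP-seq of endogenously expressed DNA-binding proteins in place of factor-specific antibodies.
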