Features (pLannotate 1.2.2; 20 found; start..end, strand, type, name):
     54..642     +  rep_origin     ori: high-copy-number ColE1/pMB1/pBR322/pUC origin of replication
   1011..1100    +  CDS            lacI (fragment): lac repressor; lacI; The lac repressor binds to the lac operator to inhibit transcription in E. coli. This inhibition can be relieved by adding lactose or isopropyl-β-D-thiogalactopyranoside (IPTG).
   1113..1134    +  protein_bind   CAP binding site: CAP binding activates transcription in the presence of cAMP. E. coli catabolite activator protein
   1149..1179    +  promoter       lac promoter: promoter for the E. coli lac operon
   1187..1203    +  protein_bind   lac operator: The lac repressor binds to the lac operator to inhibit transcription in E. coli. This inhibition can be relieved by adding lactose or isopropyl-β-D-thiogalactopyranoside (IPTG). lac repressor encoded by lacI
   1240..1295    -  misc_feature   MCS: pUC18/19 multiple cloning site
   1296..1315    -  misc_feature   MCS (fragment): pUC18/19 multiple cloning site
   1321..1403    +  enhancer       CMV enhancer (fragment): human cytomegalovirus immediate early enhancer; contains an 18-bp deletion relative to the standard CMV enhancer
   1475..1492    -  promoter       CMV promoter (fragment): human cytomegalovirus (CMV) immediate early promoter
   1555..1606    +  promoter       CMVd2 promoter: truncated human cytomegalovirus (CMV) immediate early promoter that yields moderately reduced expression relative to the full-length promoter
   1697..1768    -  CDS            UL24_HHV11 (fragment): Experimental evidence at protein level: Swiss-Prot protein existence level 1. May participate in nuclear egress of viral particles. Plays a role in the dispersal of several host nucleolar proteins including NCL/nucleolin and NPM1. Since deletion of host NCL/nucleolin negatively impact on nuclear egress, UL24 supposedly acts on this process through its effect on host nucleoli. From Human herpesvirus 1 (strain 17) (HHV-1) (Human herpes simplex virus 1).
   1838..2833    +  CDS            ΔTK: truncated herpes simplex virus thymidine kinase (Salomon et al., 1995) confers sensitivity to nucleoside analogs such as acyclovir or ganciclovir
   2945..3106    +  CDS            UL122 (fragment): VIE2_HCMVT - Experimental evidence at protein level: Swiss-Prot protein existence level 1. Stimulates viral early and late gene expression and thus play a crucial role in the regulation of productive infection. In addition, activates quiescent cells to reenter the cell cycle and upregulates several E2F-responsive genes, which are responsible for pushing the cell into S phase. In S-phase, inhibits cellular DNA synthesis and blocks further cell cycle progression. From Human cytomegalovirus (strain Towne) (HHV-5) (Human herpesvirus 5).
   3141..3962    +  CDS            CEBPB (fragment): CEBPB_HUMAN - Also known as TCF5. Experimental evidence at protein level: Swiss-Prot protein existence level 1. [Isoform 3]: Acts as a dominant negative through heterodimerization with isoform 2 (PubMed:11741938). Promotes osteoblast differentiation and osteoclastogenesis (By similarity). From Homo sapiens (Human).
   3996..4049    +  CDS            3xFLAG (fragment): three tandem FLAG® epitope tags
   4053..4077    +  CDS            3xFLAG (fragment): three tandem FLAG® epitope tags
   4161..4952    +  CDS            neo: KKA2_KLEPN - Also known as kan, nptII. Experimental evidence at protein level: Swiss-Prot protein existence level 1. Resistance to kanamycin, neomycin, paromomycin, ribostamycin, butirosin and gentamicin B. From Klebsiella pneumoniae.
   5872..6028    +  CDS            lacZα (fragment): LacZα fragment of β-galactosidase; lacZ fragment
   6110..6925    -  CDS            KanR: aminoglycoside phosphotransferase; aph(3')-Ia; confers resistance to kanamycin in bacteria or G418 (Geneticin®) in eukaryotes
   7110..7250    +  CDS            TRA2_ECOLX (fragment): Protein predicted: Swiss-Prot protein existence level 4. Required for transposition of transposon Tn903. From Escherichia coli.
>Addgene plasmid #64055 | pFETCh_CEBPB | depositor full sequence | sequence record 112963 | pFETCh_CEBPB sequence 7251 bps
TCGACGGAGTTCCACTGAGCGTCAGACCCCGTAGAAAAGATCAAAGGATCTTCTTGAGATCCTTTTTTTC
TGCGCGTAATCTGCTGCTTGCAAACAAAAAAACCACCGCTACCAGCGGTGGTTTGTTTGCCGGATCAAGA
GCTACCAACTCTTTTTCCGAAGGTAACTGGCTTCAGCAGAGCGCAGATACCAAATACTGTTCTTCTAGTG
TAGCCGTAGTTAGGCCACCACTTCAAGAACTCTGTAGCACCGCCTACATACCTCGCTCTGCTAATCCTGT
TACCAGTGGCTGCTGCCAGTGGCGATAAGTCGTGTCTTACCGGGTTGGACTCAAGACGATAGTTACCGGA
TAAGGCGCAGCGGTCGGGCTGAACGGGGGGTTCGTGCACACAGCCCAGCTTGGAGCGAACGACCTACACC
GAACTGAGATACCTACAGCGTGAGCTATGAGAAAGCGCCACGCTTCCCGAAGGGAGAAAGGCGGACAGGT
ATCCGGTAAGCGGCAGGGTCGGAACAGGAGAGCGCACGAGGGAGCTTCCAGGGGGAAACGCCTGGTATCT
TTATAGTCCTGTCGGGTTTCGCCACCTCTGACTTGAGCGTCGATTTTTGTGATGCTCGTCAGGGGGGCGG
AGCCTATGGAAAAACGCCAGCAACGCGGCCTTTTTACGGTTCCTGGCCTTTTGCTGGCCTTTTGCTCACA
TGTTCTTTCCTGCGTTATCCCCTGATTCTGTGGATAACCGTATTACCGCCTTTGAGTGAGCTGATACCGC
TCGCCGCAGCCGAACGACCGAGCGCAGCGAGTCAGTGAGCGAGGAAGCGGAAGAAGCTCGCACATTCAGC
AGCGTTTTTCAGCGCGTTTTCGATCAACGTTTCAATGTTGGTATCAACACCAGGTTTAACTTTGAACTTA
TCGGCACTGACGGTTACTGATTTTGAACTTTTGCTTTGCCACGGAACGGTCTGCGTTGTCGGGAAGATGC
GTGATCTGATCCTTCAACTCAGCAAAAGTTCCCAATACGCAAACCGCCTCTCCCCGCGCGTTGGCCGATT
CATTAATGCAGCTGGCACGACAGGTTTCCCGACTGGAAAGCGGGCAGTGAGCGCAACGCAATTAATGTGA
GTTAGCTCACTCATTAGGCACCCCAGGCTTTACACTTTATGCTTCCGGCTCGTATGTTGTGTGGAATTGT
GAGCGGATAACAATTTCACACAGGAAACAGCTATGACCATGATTACGCCAAGCTTGCATGCCTGCAGGTC
GACTCTAGAGGATCCCCGGGTACCGAGCTCGAATTAGCTTGCATGCCTGCAGGTCAATTCCCTGGCATTA
TGCCCAGTACATGACCTTATGGGACTTTCCTACTTGGCAGTACATCTACGTATTAGTCATCGCTATTACC
ATGGTGATGCGGTTTTGGCAGTACATCAATGGGCGTGGATAGCGGTTTGACTCACGGGGATTTCAAGTCT
CCACCCCATTGACGTCAATGGGAGTTTGTTTTGGCACCAAAATCAACGGGACTTTCCAAAATGTCGTAAC
AACTCCGCCCCATTGACGCAAATGGGCGGTAGGCGTGTACGGTGGGAGGTCTATATAAGCAGAGCTCGTT
TAGTGAACCGTCAGATCGCCTGGAGACGCCATCCACGCTGTTTTGACCTCCATAGGAGACACCGGGACCG
ATCCAGCCTGGGGATCCCGACCATGGCTTCGTACCCCTGCCATCAACACGCGTCTGCGTTCGACCAGGCT
GCGCGTTCTCGCGGCCATAGCAACCGACGTACGGCGTTGCGCCCTCGCCGGCAGCAAGAAGCCACGGAAG
TCCGCCTGGAGCAGAAAATGCCCACGCTACTGCGGGTTTATATAGACGGTCCTCACGGGATGGGGAAAAC
CACCACCACGCAACTGCTGGTGGCCCTGGGTTCGCGCGACGATATCGTCTACGTACCCGAGCCGATGACT
TACTGGCAGGTGCTGGGGGCTTCCGAGACAATCGCGAACATCTACACCACACAACACCGCCTCGACCAGG
GTGAGATATCGGCCGGGGACGCGGCGGTGGTAATGACAAGCGCCCAGATAACAATGGGCATGCCTTATGC
CGTGACCGACGCCGTTCTGGCTCCTCATATCGGGGGGGAGGCTGGGAGCTCACATGCCCCGCCCCCGGCC
CTCACCCTCATCTTCGACCGCCATCCCATCGCCGCCCTCCTGTGCTACCCGGCCGCGCGATACCTTATGG
GCAGCATGACCCCCCAGGCCGTGCTGGCGTTCGTGGCCCTCATCCCGCCGACCTTGCCCGGCACAAACAT
CGTGTTGGGGGCCCTTCCGGAGGACAGACACATCGACCGCCTGGCCAAACGCCAGCGCCCCGGCGAGCGG
CTTGACCTGGCTATGCTGGCCGCGATTCGCCGCGTTTACGGGCTGCTTGCCAATACGGTGCGGTATCTGC
AGGGCGGCGGGTCGTGGCGGGAGGATTGGGGACAGCTTTCGGGGACGGCCGTGCCGCCCCAGGGTGCCGA
GCCCCAGAGCAACGCGGGCCCACGACCCCATATCGGGGACACGTTATTTACCCTGTTTCGGGCCCCCGAG
TTGCTGGCCCCCAACGGCGACCTGTACAACGTGTTTGCCTGGGCCTTGGACGTCTTGGCCAAACGCCTCC
GTCCCATGCACGTCTTTATCCTGGATTACGACCAATCGCCCGCCGGCTGCCGGGACGCCCTGCTGCAACT
TACCTCCGGGATGGTCCAGACCCACGTCACCACCCCCGGCTCCATACCGACGATCTGCGACCTGGCGCGC
ACGTTTGCCCGGGAGATGGGGGAGGCTAACTGAGGATCCCACGTCACTATTGTATACTCTATATTATACT
CTATGTTATACTCTGTAATCCTACTCAATAAACGTGTCACGCCTGTGAAACCGTACTAAGTCTCCCGTGT
ATTCTTATCACCATCAGGTGACATCCTCGCCCAGGCTGTCAATCATGCCGGTATCGATTCCAGTAGCACC
GGCCCCACGCTGACAACCCACTCTTGCAGCGTTAGCAGCGCCCCTCTTAACAAGCCGACCCCCACCAGCG
TCGCGGTTACTAACACTCCTCTCCCCGACCTGCAGCCCAGCTTCCCCGACCTGCAGCCCAGCTATCGACT
TCAGCCCGTACCTGGAGCCGCTGGGCGCGCCGCAGGCCCCGGCGCCCGCCACGGCCACGGACACCTTCGA
GGCGGCTCCGCCCGCGCCCGCCCCCGCGCCCGCCTCCTCCGGGCAGCACCACGACTTCCTCTCCGACCTC
TTCTCCGACGACTACGGGGGCAAGAACTGCAAGAAGCCGGCCGAGTACGGCTACGTGAGCCTGGGGCGCC
TGGGGGCTGCCAAGGGCGCGCTGCACCCCGGCTGCTTCGCGCCCCTGCACCCACCGCCCCCGCCGCCGCC
GCCGCCCGCCGAGCTCAAGGCGGAGCCGGGCTTCGAGCCCGCGGACTGCAAGCGGAAGGAGGAGGCCGGG
GCGCCGGGCGGCGGCGCAGGCATGGCGGCGGGCTTCCCGTACGCGCTGCGCGCTTACCTCGGCTACCAGG
CGGTGCCGAGCGGCAGCAGCGGGAGCCTCTCCACGTCCTCCTCGTCCAGCCCGCCCGGCACGCCGAGCCC
CGCTGACGCCAAGGCGCCCCCGACCGCCTGCTACGCGGGGGCCGCGCCGGCGCCCTCGCAGGTCAAGAGC
AAGGCCAAGAAGACCGTGGACAAGCACAGCGACGAGTACAAGATCCGGCGCGAGCGCAACAACATCGCCG
TGCGCAAGAGCCGCGACAAGGCCAAGATGCGCAACCTGGAGACGCAGCACAAGGTCCTGGAGCTCACGGC
CGAGAACGAGCGGCTGCAGAAGAAGGTGGAGCAGCTGTCGCGCGAGCTCAGCACCCTGCGGAACTTGTTC
AAGCAGCTGCCCGAGCCCCTGCTCGCCTCCTCCGGCCACTGCGGGAGCGGAGGAGGTTCCGGTGGAGGTG
GTTCTGGAGATTACAAGGATGACGACGATAAGGGCGATTACAAGGATGACGACGATAAGGGAGATTACAA
GGATGACGACGATAAGGTTTCAGGAAGCGGAGCTACTAACTTCAGCCTGCTGAAGCAGGCTGGAGACGTG
GAGGAGAACCCTGGACCTGGATCGTTTCGCATGATTGAACAAGATGGATTGCACGCAGGTTCTCCGGCCG
CTTGGGTGGAGAGGCTATTCGGCTATGACTGGGCACAACAGACAATCGGCTGCTCTGATGCCGCCGTGTT
CCGGCTGTCAGCGCAGGGGCGCCCGGTTCTTTTTGTCAAGACCGACCTGTCCGGTGCCCTGAATGAACTG
CAGGACGAGGCAGCGCGGCTATCGTGGCTGGCCACGACGGGCGTTCCTTGCGCAGCTGTGCTCGACGTTG
TCACTGAAGCGGGAAGGGACTGGCTGCTATTGGGCGAAGTGCCGGGGCAGGATCTCCTGTCATCTCACCT
TGCTCCTGCCGAGAAAGTATCCATCATGGCTGATGCAATGCGGCGGCTGCATACGCTTGATCCGGCTACC
TGCCCATTCGACCACCAAGCGAAACATCGCATCGAGCGAGCACGTACTCGGATGGAAGCCGGTCTTGTCG
ATCAGGATGATCTGGACGAAGAGCATCAGGGGCTCGCGCCAGCCGAACTGTTCGCCAGGCTCAAGGCGCG
CATGCCCGACGGCGAGGATCTCGTCGTGACCCATGGCGATGCCTGCTTGCCGAATATCATGGTGGAAAAT
GGCCGCTTTTCTGGATTCATCGACTGTGGCCGGCTGGGTGTGGCCGACCGCTATCAGGACATAGCGTTGG
CTACCCGTGATATTGCTGAAGAGCTTGGCGGCGAATGGGCTGACCGCTTCCTCGTGCTTTACGGTATCGC
CGCTCCCGATTCGCAGCGCATCGCCTTCTATCGCCTTCTTGACGAGTTCTTCTGATTCGAACATCGCGTC
CCCCTGCCGGCCGGGGCTGAGACTCCGGGGAGCGCCCGCGCCCGCGCCCTCGCCCCCGCCCCCGGCGGCG
CCGGCAAAACTTTGGCACTGGGGCACTTGGCAGCGCGGGGAGCCCGTCGGTAATTTTAATATTTTATTAT
ATATATATATCTATATTTTTGTCCAAACCAACCGCACATGCAGATGGGGCTCCCGCCCGTGGTGTTATTT
AAAGAAGAAACGTCTATGTGTACAGATGAATGATAAACTCTCTGCTTCTCCCTCTGCCCCTCTCCAGGCG
CCGGCGGGCGGGCCGGTTTCGAAGTTGATGCAATCGGTTTAAACATGGCTGAACGCGTGTGTACACGGGA
CTGACGCAACCCACGTGTAACTGTCAGCCGGGCCCTGAGTAATCGCTTAAAGATGTTCCTACGGGCTTGT
TGCTGTTGATGTTTTGTTTTGTTTTGTTTTTTGGTCTTTTTTTGTATTATAAAAAATAATCTATTTCTAT
GAGAAAAGAGGCGTCTGTATATTTTGGGAATCTTTTCCGTTTCAAGCATTAAGAACACTTTTAATAAACT
TTTTTTTGAGAATGGTTACAAAGCCTTTTGGGGGCAGTAATTGGCTTTTGTTTTTTATTTTTTTACTTTA
TTTTGGATTTGTAGGATTTTGTTTTTGCGTTTCTGGTGTGTAGGGGGTTGTGTGTGGGGGGCTGCTGTTA
TTTTTGGAGGTTTTGGTGGTTGGGTGGGGGTGTTGCAGCTGGTTTTTCTGCCTCCTCTGCTACTCCCCCT
CCCACACACACAGGGTCTGCTTGAGATGGGGTTCCAGCCCCGGGGGAAAGGGGAGAAGAGTAATGGGTCA
GGCATTCAGGCTCTTGGAAAGTCCTCTCCACTGACTGTAGCCTCCAATTCACTGGCCGTCGTTCACTGGC
CGTCGTTTTACAACGTCGTGACTGGGAAAACCCTGGCGTTACCCAACTTAATCGCCTTGCAGCACATCCC
CCTTTCGCCAGCTGGCGTAATAGCGAAGAGGCCCGCACCGATCGCCCTTCCCAACAGTTGCGCAGCCTGA
ATGGCGAATGCGATTTATTCAACAAAGCCGCCGTCCCGTCAAGTCAGCGTAATGCTCTGCCAGTGTTACA
ACCAATTAACCAATTCTGATTAGAAAAACTCATCGAGCATCAAATGAAACTGCAATTTATTCATATCAGG
ATTATCAATACCATATTTTTGAAAAAGCCGTTTCTGTAATGAAGGAGAAAACTCACCGAGGCAGTTCCAT
AGGATGGCAAGATCCTGGTATCGGTCTGCGATTCCGACTCGTCCAACATCAATACAACCTATTAATTTCC
CCTCGTCAAAAATAAGGTTATCAAGTGAGAAATCACCATGAGTGACGACTGAATCCGGTGAGAATGGCAA
AAGCTTATGCATTTCTTTCCAGACTTGTTCAACAGGCCAGCCATTACGCTCGTCATCAAAATCACTCGCA
TCAACCAAACCGTTATTCATTCGTGATTGCGCCTGAGCGAGACGAAATACGCGATCGCTGTTAAAAGGAC
AATTACAAACAGGAATCGAATGCAACCGGCGCAGGAACACTGCCAGCGCATCAACAATATTTTCACCTGA
ATCAGGATATTCTTCTAATACCTGGAATGCTGTTTTCCCGGGGATCGCAGTGGTGAGTAACCATGCATCA
TCAGGAGTACGGATAAAATGCTTGATGGTCGGAAGAGGCATAAATTCCGTCAGCCAGTTTAGTCTGACCA
TCTCATCTGTAACATCATTGGCAACGCTACCTTTGCCATGTTTCAGAAACAACTCTGGCGCATCGGGCTT
CCCATACAATCGATAGATTGTCGCACCTGATTGCCCGACATTATCGCGAGCCCATTTATACCCATATAAA
TCAGCATCCATGTTGGAATTTAATCGCGGCTTCGAGCAAGACGTTTCCCGTTGAATATGGCTCATAACAC
CCCTTGTATTACTGTTTATGTAAGCAGACAGTTTTATTGTTCATGATGATATATTTTTATCTTGTGCAAT
GTAACATCAGAGATTTTGAGACACAACGTGGCTTTGTTGAATAAATCGAACTTTTGCTGAGTTGAAGGAT
CAGATCACGCATCTTCCCGACAACGCAGACCGTTCCGTGGCAAAGCAAAAGTTCAAAATCACCAACTGGT
CCACCTACAACAAAGCTCTCATCAACCGTGGCTCCCTCACTTTCTGGCTGGATGATGGGGCGATTCAGGC
CTGGTATGAGTCAGCAACACCTTCTTCACGAGGCAGACCTC
