>Addgene plasmid #64055 | pFETCh_CEBPB | addgene partial sequence | sequence record 112962 | Neo-F 5'-CGTTGGCTACCCGTGATATT-3'
GGGCTGACCGCTTCCTCGTGCTTTACGGTATCGCCGCTCCCGATTCGCAGCGCATCGCCTTCTATCGCCT
TCTTGACGAGTTCTTCTGATTCGAACATCGCGTCCCCCTGCCGGCCGGGGCTGAGACTCCGGGGAGCGCC
CGCGCCCGCGCCCTCGCCCCCGCCCCCGGCGGCGCCGGCAAAACTTTGGCACTGGGGCACTTGGCAGCGC
GGGGAGCCCGTCGGTAATTTTAATATTTTATTATATATATATATCTATATTTTTGTCCAAACCAACCGCA
CATGCAGATGGGGCTCCCGCCCGTGGTGTTATTTAAAGAAGAAACGTCTATGTGTACAGATGAATGATAA
ACTCTCTGCTTCTCCCTCTGCCCCTCTCCAGGCGCCGGCGGGCGGGCCGGTTTCGAAGTTGATGCAATCG
GTTTAAACATGGCTGAACGCGTGTGTACACGGGACTGACGCAACCCACGTGTAACTGTCAGCCGGGCCCT
GAGTAATCGCTTAAAGATGTTCCTACGGGCTTGTTGCTGTTGATGTTTTGTTTTGTTTTGTTTTTTGGTC
TTTTTTTGTATTATAAAAAATAATCTATTTCTATGAGAAAAGAGGCGTCTGTATATTTTGGGAATCTTTT
CCGTTTCAAGCATTAAGAACACTTTTAATAAACTTTTTTTTGAGAATGGTTACAAAGCCTTTTGGGGGCA
GTAATTGGCTTTTG
