>Addgene plasmid #64055 | pFETCh_CEBPB | addgene partial sequence | sequence record 114007 | Neo-R 5'-GCCCAGTCATAGCCGAATAG-3'
GCGGCCGGAGAACCTGCGTGCAATCCATCTTGTTCAATCATGCGAAACGATCCAGGTCCAGGGTTCTCCT
CCACGTCTCCAGCCTGCTTCAGCAGGCTGAAGTTAGTAGCTCCGCTTCCTGAAACCTTATCGTCGTCATC
CTTGTAATCTCCCTTATCGTCGTCATCCTTGTAATCGCCCTTATCGTCGTCATCCTTGTAATCTCCAGAA
CCACCTCCACCGGAACCTCCTCCGCTCCCGCAGTGGCCGGAGGAGGCGAGCAGGGGCTCGGGCAGCTGCT
TGAACAAGTTCCGCAGGGTGCTGAGCTCGCGCGACAGCTGCTCCACCTTCTTCTGCAGCCGCTCGTTCTC
GGCCGTGAGCTCCAGGACCTTGTGCTGCGTCTCCAGGTTGCGCATCTTGGCCTTGTCGCGGCTCTTGCGC
ACGGCGATGTTGTTGCGCTCGCGCCGGATCTTGTACTCGTCGCTGTGCTTGTCCACGGTCTTCTTGGCCT
TGCTCTTGACCTGCGAGGGCGCCGGCGCGGCCCCCGCGTAGCAGGCGGTCGGGGGCGCCTTGGCGTCAGC
GGGGCTCGGCGTGCCGGGCGGGCTGGACGAGGAGGACGTGGAGAGGCTCCCGCTGCTGCCGCTCGGCACC
GCCTGGTAGCCGAGGTAAGCGCGCAGCGCGTACGGGAAGCCCGCCGCCATGCCTGCGCCGCCGCCCGGCG
CCCCGGCCTCCTCCTTCCGCTTGCAGTCCGCGGGCTCGAAGCCCGGCTCCGCCTTGAGCTCGGCGGGCGG
CGGCGGCGGCGGGGGCGGTGGGTGCAGGGGCGCGAAGCAGCCGGGGTGCAGCGCGCCCTTGGCAGCCCCC
AGGCGCCCCAGGCTCACGTAGCCGTACTCGGCCGGCTTCTTGCAGTTCTTGCCCC
